>Addgene plasmid #22507 | pSicoR (Puro) p65 shRNA1 | addgene full sequence | sequence record 140213 | Addgene NGS result
CGACGGATCGGGAGATCTCCCGATCCCCTATGGTGCACTCTCAGTACAATCTGCTCTGATGCCGCATAGT
TAAGCCAGTATCTGCTCCCTGCTTGTGTGTTGGAGGTCGCTGAGTAGTGCGCGAGCAAAATTTAAGCTAC
AACAAGGCAAGGCTTGACCGACAATTGCATGAAGAATCTGCTTAGGGTTAGGCGTTTTGCGCTGCTTCGC
GATGTACGGGCCAGATATACGCGTTGACATTGATTATTGACTAGTTATTAATAGTAATCAATTACGGGGT
CATTAGTTCATAGCCCATATATGGAGTTCCGCGTTACATAACTTACGGTAAATGGCCCGCCTGGCTGACC
GCCCAACGACCCCCGCCCATTGACGTCAATAATGACGTATGTTCCCATAGTAACGCCAATAGGGACTTTC
CATTGACGTCAATGGGTGGAGTATTTACGGTAAACTGCCCACTTGGCAGTACATCAAGTGTATCATATGC
CAAGTACGCCCCCTATTGACGTCAATGACGGTAAATGGCCCGCCTGGCATTATGCCCAGTACATGACCTT
ATGGGACTTTCCTACTTGGCAGTACATCTACGTATTAGTCATCGCTATTACCATGGTGATGCGGTTTTGG
CAGTACATCAATGGGCGTGGATAGCGGTTTGACTCACGGGGATTTCCAAGTCTCCACCCCATTGACGTCA
ATGGGAGTTTGTTTTGGCACCAAAATCAACGGGACTTTCCAAAATGTCGTAACAACTCCGCCCCATTGAC
GCAAATGGGCGGTAGGCGTGTACGGTGGGAGGTCTATATAAGCAGCGCGTTTTGCCTGTACTGGGTCTCT
CTGGTTAGACCAGATCTGAGCCTGGGAGCTCTCTGGCTAACTAGGGAACCCACTGCTTAAGCCTCAATAA
AGCTTGCCTTGAGTGCTTCAAGTAGTGTGTGCCCGTCTGTTGTGTGACTCTGGTAACTAGAGATCCCTCA
GACCCTTTTAGTCAGTGTGGAAAATCTCTAGCAGTGGCGCCCGAACAGGGACTTGAAAGCGAAAGGGAAA
CCAGAGGAGCTCTCTCGACGCAGGACTCGGCTTGCTGAAGCGCGCACGGCAAGAGGCGAGGGGCGGCGAC
TGGTGAGTACGCCAAAAATTTTGACTAGCGGAGGCTAGAAGGAGAGAGATGGGTGCGAGAGCGTCAGTAT
TAAGCGGGGGAGAATTAGATCGCGATGGGAAAAAATTCGGTTAAGGCCAGGGGGAAAGAAAAAATATAAA
TTAAAACATATAGTATGGGCAAGCAGGGAGCTAGAACGATTCGCAGTTAATCCTGGCCTGTTAGAAACAT
CAGAAGGCTGTAGACAAATACTGGGACAGCTACAACCATCCCTTCAGACAGGATCAGAAGAACTTAGATC
ATTATATAATACAGTAGCAACCCTCTATTGTGTGCATCAAAGGATAGAGATAAAAGACACCAAGGAAGCT
TTAGACAAGATAGAGGAAGAGCAAAACAAAAGTAAGACCACCGCACAGCAAGCGGCCGGCCGCTGATCTT
CAGACCTGGAGGAGGAGATATGAGGGACAATTGGAGAAGTGAATTATATAAATATAAAGTAGTAAAAATT
GAACCATTAGGAGTAGCACCCACCAAGGCAAAGAGAAGAGTGGTGCAGAGAGAAAAAAGAGCAGTGGGAA
TAGGAGCTTTGTTCCTTGGGTTCTTGGGAGCAGCAGGAAGCACTATGGGCGCAGCGTCAATGACGCTGAC
GGTACAGGCCAGACAATTATTGTCTGGTATAGTGCAGCAGCAGAACAATTTGCTGAGGGCTATTGAGGCG
CAACAGCATCTGTTGCAACTCACAGTCTGGGGCATCAAGCAGCTCCAGGCAAGAATCCTGGCTGTGGAAA
GATACCTAAAGGATCAACAGCTCCTGGGGATTTGGGGTTGCTCTGGAAAACTCATTTGCACCACTGCTGT
GCCTTGGAATGCTAGTTGGAGTAATAAATCTCTGGAACAGATTTGGAATCACACGACCTGGATGGAGTGG
GACAGAGAAATTAACAATTACACAAGCTTAATACACTCCTTAATTGAAGAATCGCAAAACCAGCAAGAAA
AGAATGAACAAGAATTATTGGAATTAGATAAATGGGCAAGTTTGTGGAATTGGTTTAACATAACAAATTG
GCTGTGGTATATAAAATTATTCATAATGATAGTAGGAGGCTTGGTAGGTTTAAGAATAGTTTTTGCTGTA
CTTTCTATAGTGAATAGAGTTAGGCAGGGATATTCACCATTATCGTTTCAGACCCACCTCCCAACCCCGA
GGGGACCCGACAGGCCCGAAGGAATAGAAGAAGAAGGTGGAGAGAGAGACAGAGACAGATCCATTCGATT
AGTGAACGGATCGGCACTGCGTGCGCCAATTCTGCAGACAAATGGCAGTATTCATCCACAATTTTAAAAG
AAAAGGGGGGATTGGGGGGTACAGTGCAGGGGAAAGAATAGTAGACATAATAGCAACAGACATACAAACT
AAAGAATTACAAAAACAAATTACAAAAATTCAAAATTTTCGGGTTTATTACAGGGACAGCAGAGATCCAG
TTTGGTTAGTACCGGGCCCGCTCTAGAGATCCGACGCGCCATCTCTAGGCCCGCGCCGGCCCCCTCGCAC
AGACTTGTGGGAGAAGCTCGGCTACTCCCCTGCCCCGGTTAATTTGCATATAATATTTCCTAGTAACTAT
AGAGGCTTAATGTGCGATAAAAGACAGATAATCTGTTCTTTTTAATACTAGCTACATTTTACATGATAGG
CTTGGATTTCTATAACTTCGTATAGCATACATTATACGAAGTTATAAACAGCACAAAAGGAAACTCACCC
TAACTGTAAAGTAATTGTGTGTTTTGAGACTATAAATATCCCTTGGAGAAAAGCCTTGTTTGAATCCAGA
CCAACAATAATTCAAGAGATTATTGTTGGTCTGGATTCTTTTTTCTCGAGTACTAGGATCCATTAGGCGG
CCGAATTCGTCGACCTCGAAATTCTACCGGGTAGGGGAGGCGCTTTTCCCAAGGCAGTCTGGAGCATGCG
CTTTAGCAGCCCCGCTGGGCACTTGGCGCTACACAAGTGGCCTCTGGCCTCGCACACATTCCACATCCAC
CGGTAGGCGCCAACCGGCTCCGTTCTTTGGTGGCCCCTTCGCGCCACCTTCTACTCCTCCCCTAGTCAGG
AAGTTCCCCCCCGCCCCGCAGCTCGCGTCGTGCAGGACGTGACAAATGGAAGTAGCACGTCTCACTAGTC
TCGTGCAGATGGACAGCACCGCTGAGCAATGGAAGCGGGTAGGCCTTTGGGGCAGCGGCCAATAGCAGCT
TTGCTCCTTCGCTTTCTGGGCTCAGAGGCTGGGAAGGGGTGGGTCCGGGGGCGGGCTCAGGGGCGGGCTC
AGGGGCGGGGCGGGCGCCCGAAGGTCCTCCGGAGGCCCGGCATTCTGCACGCTTCAAAAGCGCACGTCTG
CCGCGCTGTTCTCCTCTTCCTCATCTCCGGGCCTTTCGACCTGCATCCATCTAGATCTCGATCGAGCAGC
TGAAGCTTACCATGACCGAGTACAAGCCCACGGTGCGCCTCGCCACCCGCGACGACGTCCCCAGGGCCGT
ACGCACCCTCGCCGCCGCGTTCGCCGACTACCCCGCCACGCGCCACACCGTCGATCCGGACCGCCACATC
GAGCGGGTCACCGAGCTGCAAGAACTCTTCCTCACGCGCGTCGGGCTCGACATCGGCAAGGTGTGGGTCG
CGGACGACGGCGCCGCGGTGGCGGTCTGGACCACGCCGGAGAGCGTCGAAGCGGGGGCGGTGTTCGCCGA
GATCGGCCCGCGCATGGCCGAGTTGAGCGGTTCCCGGCTGGCCGCGCAGCAACAGATGGAAGGCCTCCTG
GCGCCGCACCGGCCCAAGGAGCCCGCGTGGTTCCTGGCCACCGTCGGCGTCTCGCCCGACCACCAGGGCA
AGGGTCTGGGCAGCGCCGTCGTGCTCCCCGGAGTGGAGGCGGCCGAGCGCGCCGGGGTGCCCGCCTTCCT
GGAGACCTCCGCGCCCCGCAACCTCCCCTTCTACGAGCGGCTCGGCTTCACCGTCACCGCCGACGTCGAG
GTGCCCGAAGGACCGCGCACCTGGTGCATGACCCGCAAGCCCGGTGCCTGACGCCCGCCCCACGACCCGC
AGCGCCCGACCGAAAGGAGCGCACGACCCCATGCATCGATGATATCATAATTTAAACAAGCAAAACCAAA
TTAAGGGCCAGCTCATTCCTCCCACTCATGATCTATAGATCTATAGATCTCTCGTGGGATCATTGTTTTT
CTCTTGATTCCCACTTTGTGGTTCTAAGTACTGTGGTTTCCAAATGTGTCAGTTTCATAGCCTGAAGAAC
GAGATCAGCAGCCTCTGTTCCACATACACTTCATTCTCAGTATTGTTTTGCCAAGTTCTAATTCCATCAG
AAGCTGGTCGACTCTAGCTAGATGCGGCCGCAATTCGTCGAGGGACCTAATAACTTCGTATAGCATACAT
TATACGAAGTTATACATGTTTAAGGGTTCCGGTTCCACTAGGTACAATTCGATATCAAGCTTATCGATAA
TCAACCTCTGGATTACAAAATTTGTGAAAGATTGACTGGTATTCTTAACTATGTTGCTCCTTTTACGCTA
TGTGGATACGCTGCTTTAATGCCTTTGTATCATGCTATTGCTTCCCGTATGGCTTTCATTTTCTCCTCCT
TGTATAAATCCTGGTTGCTGTCTCTTTATGAGGAGTTGTGGCCCGTTGTCAGGCAACGTGGCGTGGTGTG
CACTGTGTTTGCTGACGCAACCCCCACTGGTTGGGGCATTGCCACCACCTGTCAGCTCCTTTCCGGGACT
TTCGCTTTCCCCCTCCCTATTGCCACGGCGGAACTCATCGCCGCCTGCCTTGCCCGCTGCTGGACAGGGG
CTCGGCTGTTGGGCACTGACAATTCCGTGGTGTTGTCGGGGAAATCATCGTCCTTTCCTTGGCTGCTCGC
CTGTGTTGCCACCTGGATTCTGCGCGGGACGTCCTTCTGCTACGTCCCTTCGGCCCTCAATCCAGCGGAC
CTTCCTTCCCGCGGCCTGCTGCCGGCTCTGCGGCCTCTTCCGCGTCTTCGCCTTCGCCCTCAGACGAGTC
GGATCTCCCTTTGGGCCGCCTCCCCGCATCGATACCGTCGACCTCGATCGAGACCTAGAAAAACATGGAG
CAATCACAAGTAGCAATACAGCAGCTACCAATGCTGATTGTGCCTGGCTAGAAGCACAAGAGGAGGAGGA
GGTGGGTTTTCCAGTCACACCTCAGGTACCTTTAAGACCAATGACTTACAAGGCAGCTGTAGATCTTAGC
CACTTTTTAAAAGAAAAGGGGGGACTGGAAGGGCTAATTCACTCCCAACGAAGACAAGATATCCTTGATC
TGTGGATCTACCACACACAAGGCTACTTCCCTGATTGGCAGAACTACACACCAGGGCCAGGGATCAGATA
TCCACTGACCTTTGGATGGTGCTACAAGCTAGTACCAGTTGAGCAAGAGAAGGTAGAAGAAGCCAATGAA
GGAGAGAACACCCGCTTGTTACACCCTGTGAGCCTGCATGGGATGGATGACCCGGAGAGAGAAGTATTAG
AGTGGAGGTTTGACAGCCGCCTAGCATTTCATCACATGGCCCGAGAGCTGCATCCGGACTGTACTGGGTC
TCTCTGGTTAGACCAGATCTGAGCCTGGGAGCTCTCTGGCTAACTAGGGAACCCACTGCTTAAGCCTCAA
TAAAGCTTGCCTTGAGTGCTTCAAGTAGTGTGTGCCCGTCTGTTGTGTGACTCTGGTAACTAGAGATCCC
TCAGACCCTTTTAGTCAGTGTGGAAAATCTCTAGCAGCATGTGAGCAAAAGGCCAGCAAAAGGCCAGGAA
CCGTAAAAAGGCCGCGTTGCTGGCGTTTTTCCATAGGCTCCGCCCCCCTGACGAGCATCACAAAAATCGA
CGCTCAAGTCAGAGGTGGCGAAACCCGACAGGACTATAAAGATACCAGGCGTTTCCCCCTGGAAGCTCCC
TCGTGCGCTCTCCTGTTCCGACCCTGCCGCTTACCGGATACCTGTCCGCCTTTCTCCCTTCGGGAAGCGT
GGCGCTTTCTCATAGCTCACGCTGTAGGTATCTCAGTTCGGTGTAGGTCGTTCGCTCCAAGCTGGGCTGT
GTGCACGAACCCCCCGTTCAGCCCGACCGCTGCGCCTTATCCGGTAACTATCGTCTTGAGTCCAACCCGG
TAAGACACGACTTATCGCCACTGGCAGCAGCCACTGGTAACAGGATTAGCAGAGCGAGGTATGTAGGCGG
TGCTACAGAGTTCTTGAAGTGGTGGCCTAACTACGGCTACACTAGAAGAACAGTATTTGGTATCTGCGCT
CTGCTGAAGCCAGTTACCTTCGGAAAAAGAGTTGGTAGCTCTTGATCCGGCAAACAAACCACCGCTGGTA
GCGGTGGTTTTTTTGTTTGCAAGCAGCAGATTACGCGCAGAAAAAAAGGATCTCAAGAAGATCCTTTGAT
CTTTTCTACGGGGTCTGACGCTCAGTGGAACGAAAACTCACGTTAAGGGATTTTGGTCATGAGATTATCA
AAAAGGATCTTCACCTAGATCCTTTTAAATTAAAAATGAAGTTTTAAATCAATCTAAAGTATATATGAGT
AAACTTGGTCTGACAGTTACCAATGCTTAATCAGTGAGGCACCTATCTCAGCGATCTGTCTATTTCGTTC
ATCCATAGTTGCCTGACTCCCCGTCGTGTAGATAACTACGATACGGGAGGGCTTACCATCTGGCCCCAGT
GCTGCAATGATACCGCGAGACCCACGCTCACCGGCTCCAGATTTATCAGCAATAAACCAGCCAGCCGGAA
GGGCCGAGCGCAGAAGTGGTCCTGCAACTTTATCCGCCTCCATCCAGTCTATTAATTGTTGCCGGGAAGC
TAGAGTAAGTAGTTCGCCAGTTAATAGTTTGCGCAACGTTGTTGCCATTGCTACAGGCATCGTGGTGTCA
CGCTCGTCGTTTGGTATGGCTTCATTCAGCTCCGGTTCCCAACGATCAAGGCGAGTTACATGATCCCCCA
TGTTGTGCAAAAAAGCGGTTAGCTCCTTCGGTCCTCCGATCGTTGTCAGAAGTAAGTTGGCCGCAGTGTT
ATCACTCATGGTTATGGCAGCACTGCATAATTCTCTTACTGTCATGCCATCCGTAAGATGCTTTTCTGTG
ACTGGTGAGTACTCAACCAAGTCATTCTGAGAATAGTGTATGCGGCGACCGAGTTGCTCTTGCCCGGCGT
CAATACGGGATAATACCGCGCCACATAGCAGAACTTTAAAAGTGCTCATCATTGGAAAACGTTCTTCGGG
GCGAAAACTCTCAAGGATCTTACCGCTGTTGAGATCCAGTTCGATGTAACCCACTCGTGCACCCAACTGA
TCTTCAGCATCTTTTACTTTCACCAGCGTTTCTGGGTGAGCAAAAACAGGAAGGCAAAATGCCGCAAAAA
AGGGAATAAGGGCGACACGGAAATGTTGAATACTCATACTCTTCCTTTTTCAATATTATTGAAGCATTTA
TCAGGGTTATTGTCTCATGAGCGGATACATATTTGAATGTATTTAGAAAAATAAACAAATAGGGGTTCCG
CGCACATTTCCCCGAAAAGTGCCACCTGACGT
Features (pLannotate 1.2.2; 22 found; start..end, strand, type, name):
     29..81      -  misc_feature   bom (fragment): basis of mobility region from pBR322
    236..615     +  enhancer       CMV enhancer: human cytomegalovirus immediate early enhancer
    616..815     +  promoter       CMV promoter: human cytomegalovirus (CMV) immediate early promoter
    833..1013    +  LTR            5' LTR (truncated): truncated 5' long terminal repeat (LTR) from HIV-1
   1060..1185    +  misc_feature   HIV-1 Ψ: packaging signal of human immunodeficiency virus type 1
   1169..1507    +  CDS            HIV-1 gag (fragment): gag protein from human immunodeficiency virus 1; gag
   1682..1915    +  misc_feature   RRE: The Rev response element (RRE) of HIV-1 allows for Rev-dependent mRNA export from the nucleus to the cytoplasm.
   2292..2392    +  CDS            Rev (fragment): human immunodeficiency virus 1 (HIV-1) Rev protein; rev; enhances nuclear export of unspliced and incompletely spliced viral mRNAs
   2442..2559    +  misc_feature   cPPT/CTS: central polypurine tract and central termination sequence of HIV-1
   2812..2845    +  protein_bind   loxP: Cre-mediated recombination occurs in the 8-bp core sequence (GCATACAT). Cre recombinase
   3039..3538    +  promoter       PGK promoter: mouse phosphoglycerate kinase 1 promoter
   3582..4181    +  CDS            PuroR: puromycin N-acetyltransferase; pac from Streptomyces alboniger; confers resistance to puromycin
   4241..4482    +  polyA_signal   PGK poly(A) signal (fragment): mouse phosphoglycerate kinase 1 polyadenylation signal
   4530..4563    +  protein_bind   loxP: Cre-mediated recombination occurs in the 8-bp core sequence (GCATACAT). Cre recombinase
   4596..4619    +  misc_feature   MCS (fragment): pBluescript multiple cloning site
   4619..5207    +  misc_feature   WPRE: woodchuck hepatitis virus posttranscriptional regulatory element
   5208..5227    +  misc_feature   MCS (fragment): pBluescript multiple cloning site
   5229..5729    +  CDS            nef (fragment): NEF_HV1LA - Experimental evidence at protein level: Swiss-Prot protein existence level 1. Extracellular Nef protein targets CD4(+) T-lymphocytes for apoptosis by interacting with CXCR4 surface receptors. From Human immunodeficiency virus type 1 group M subtype B (isolate Lai) (HIV-1).
   5736..5916    +  LTR            5' LTR (truncated): truncated 5' long terminal repeat (LTR) from HIV-1
   5978..6566    -  rep_origin     ori: high-copy-number ColE1/pMB1/pBR322/pUC origin of replication
   6737..7597    -  CDS            AmpR: β-lactamase; bla; confers resistance to ampicillin, carbenicillin, and related antibiotics
   7598..7702    -  promoter       AmpR promoter: bla
