[The description below was written by a language model from this plasmid's Addgene catalogue record and pLannotate feature annotations shown in this document.]
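Description:
pSicoR (Puro) p65 shRNA1 is an HIV-1-based lentiviral RNAi vector built on the pSicoR PGK puro backbone. It carries a short hairpin RNA directed against mouse Rela, which encodes the p65 subunit of NF-κB. In bacteria it is maintained through a high-copy ColE1/pUC-type origin and selected with ampicillin via β-lactamase. The viral portion has a CMV enhancer/promoter fused to a truncated 5' LTR to drive genomic RNA production in packaging cells. This is followed by the Ψ packaging signal with a gag fragment, the Rev response element for Rev-dependent nuclear export, and the cPPT/CTS. A WPRE, which boosts transcript stability and expression, lies upstream of the truncated 3' LTR.

The hairpin was cloned by restriction enzyme methods. The feature table does not annotate the shRNA or its promoter, but the listed sequencing primer (mU6-F) implies a mouse U6 Pol III promoter upstream of the insert, presumably in the unannotated stretch between the cPPT and the first loxP site. Downstream, a mouse PGK promoter drives puromycin N-acetyltransferase with a PGK polyadenylation signal, allowing selection of transduced mammalian cells. Two same-orientation loxP sites bracket this marker cassette. Consistent with the "pSicoReverse" name and the Cre/Lox classification, the design gives constitutive knockdown that Cre recombinase can switch off by excising the floxed region. The exact position of the hairpin relative to the loxP sites cannot be confirmed from the annotations. The associated work concerns the requirement for NF-κB signalling in a mouse model of lung adenocarcinoma, so the construct serves for stable, Cre-reversible silencing of p65 in mouse cells.
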