Addgene plasmid #22507: pSicoR (Puro) p65 shRNA1
Depositing lab: Tyler Jacks. Depositing organization: Massachusetts Institute of Technology. Publication: Requirement for NF-kappaB signalling in a mouse model of lung adenocarcinoma. Meylan E, Dooley AL, Feldser DM, Shen L, Turk E, Ouyang C, Jacks T. Nature. 2009 Nov 5;462(7269):104-7. doi: 10.1038/nature08462. Epub 2009 Oct 21. PubMed 19847165.
Backbone
  Vector backbone: pSicoR PGK puro
  Backbone manufacturer: Available at Addgene (#12084)
  Backbone size w/o insert (bp): 7700
  Vector type: Mammalian Expression, Lentiviral, RNAi, Cre/Lox
  Selectable markers: Puromycin
Growth in bacteria
  Bacterial resistance: Ampicillin, 100 μg/mL
  Growth temperature: 37°C
  Growth strain: Stbl3
  Copy number: High Copy
Gene/Insert
  Gene/Insert name: p65 shRNA1 (alt names: p65; RelA)
  Species: M. musculus (mouse)
  Entrez Gene: Rela (a.k.a. p65, p65 NF-kappa B, p65 NFkB)
  Cloning method: Restriction Enzyme
  Sequencing primers: 5′ mU6-F
Terms and licenses: Academic/Nonprofit Terms; Industry Terms: Not Available to Industry
Depositor comments: Mouse p65 (RelA) shRNA1 in pSicoReverse (Puromycin) forward oligo: TGAATCCAGACCAACAATAATTCAAGAGATTATTGTTGGTCTGGATTCTTTTTTC reverse oligo : TCGAGAAAAAAGAATCCAGACCAACAATAATCTCTTGAATTATTGTTGGTCTGGATTCA
How to cite: pSicoR (Puro) p65 shRNA1 was a gift from Tyler Jacks (Addgene plasmid # 22507 ; http://n2t.net/addgene:22507 ; RRID:Addgene_22507)
