>Addgene plasmid #22507 | pSicoR (Puro) p65 shRNA1 | addgene partial sequence | sequence record 140589 | mU6-F old 5'-cagcacaaaaggaaactcacc-3'
TATAAATATCCCTTGGAGAAAAGCCTTGTTTGAATCCAGACCAACAATAATTCAAGAGATTATTGTTGGT
CTGGATTCTTTTTTCTCGAGTACTAGGATCCATTAGGCGGCCGAATTCGTCGACCTCGAAATTCTACCGG
GTAGGGGAGGCGCTTTTCCCAAGGCAGTCTGGAGCATGCGCTTTAGCAGCCCCGCTGGGCACTTGGCGCT
ACACAAGTGGCCTCTGGCCTCGCACACATTCCACATCCACCGGTAGGCGCCAACCGGCTCCGTTCTTTGG
TGGCCCCTTCGCGCCACCTTCTACTCCTCCCCTAGTCAGGAAGTTCCCCCCCGCCCCGCAG
