>Addgene plasmid #22507 | pSicoR (Puro) p65 shRNA1 | addgene partial sequence | sequence record 141893 | WPRE-R 5'-CATAGCGTAAAAGGAGCAACA-3'
TCTTTCACAAATTTTGTAATCCAGAGGTTGATTATCGATAAGCTTGATATCGAATTGTACCTAGTGGAAC
CGGAACCCTTAAACATGTATAACTTCGTATAATGTATGCTATACGAAGTTATTAGGTCCCTCGACGAATT
GCGGCCGCATCTAGCTAGAGTCGACCAGCTTCTGATGGAATTAGAACTTGGCAAAACAATACTGAGAATG
AAGTGTATGTGGAACAGAGGCTGCTGATCTCGTTCTTCAGGCTATGAAACTGACACATTTGGAAACCACA
GTACTTAGAACCACAAAGTGGGAATCAAGAGAAAAACAATGATCCCACGAGAGATCTATAGATCTATAGA
TCATGAGTGGGAGGAATGAGCTGGCCCTTAATTTGGTTTTGCTTGTTTAAATTATGATATCATCGATGCA
TGGGGTCGTGCGCTCCTTTC
